>Addgene plasmid #11632 | pGEX2T merlin 308-579 | addgene partial sequence | sequence record 18365 | 11632 with pGEX5'
CGGATCTGGTTCCGCGTGGATCCATGAGAATTCGGGGATCCATGAGGAGAAGGAAAGCCGATTCTTTGGA
AGTTCAGCAGATGAAAGCCCAGGCCAGGGAGGAGAAGGCTAGAAAGCAGATGGAGCGGCAGCGCCTCGCT
CGAGAGAAGCAGATGAGGGAGGAGGCTGAACGCACGAGGGATGAGTTGGAGAGGAGGCTGCTGCAGATGA
AAGAAGAAGCAACAATGGCCAACGAAGCACTGATGCGGTCTGAGGAGACAGCTGACCTGTTGGCTGAAAA
GGCCCAGATCACCGAGGAGGAGGCAAAACTTCTGGCCCAGAAGGCCGCAGAGGCTGAGCAGGAAATGCAG
CGCATCAAGGCCACAGCGATTCGCACGGAGGAGGAGAAGCGCCTGATGGAGCAGAAGGTGCTGGAAGCCG
AGGTGCTGGCACTGAAGATGGCTGAGGAGTCAGAGAGGAGGGCCAAAGAGGCAGATCAGCTGAAGCAGGA
CCTGCAGGAAGCACGCGAGGCGGAGCGAAGAGCCAAGCAGAAGCTCCTGGAGATTGCCACCAAGCCCACG
TACCCGCCCATGAACCCAATTCCAGCACCGTTGCCTCCTGACATACCAAGCTTCAACCTCATTGGTGACA
GCCTGTCTTTCGACTTCAAAGATACTGACATGAAGCGGCTTTC
