[The description below was written by a language model from this plasmid's Addgene catalogue record.]
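Description:
pGEX2T merlin 308-579 is a bacterial expression plasmid built on the commercial pGEX2T backbone (about 4.95 kb without insert) and designed to produce a fragment of the human NF2 gene product, merlin, as a glutathione S-transferase fusion in E. coli. It is maintained as a high-copy plasmid under ampicillin selection. No feature table accompanies the record, so the promoter, origin and other backbone elements are not itemised. pGEX-series vectors generally drive the GST fusion from an IPTG-inducible tac promoter with a plasmid-borne lacI repressor, and the "T" variants typically place a thrombin cleavage site between GST and the cloned fragment.

The insert is an 816 bp human sequence, introduced by restriction enzyme cloning, that encodes residues 308 to 579 of merlin. The record describes this as the carboxy-terminal common domain, which from the associated work on merlin isoforms presumably means the C-terminal region shared between isoforms and lacking the amino-terminal portion of the protein. GST sits at the N terminus and is supplied by the backbone, so the fusion can be captured on glutathione resin for purification or used directly as immobilised bait.

The linked publication concerns interdomain interactions of merlin isoforms and how they affect intermolecular binding to NHE-RF. This suggests the construct was used as one of a set of domain fragments for affinity pull-down and in vitro binding assays that map which regions of merlin associate with each other and with partner proteins. The record does not give further details of the cloning sites or the exact junction sequence.
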