Addgene plasmid #11632: pGEX2T merlin 308-579
Depositing lab: Vijaya Ramesh. Depositing organization: Massachusetts General Hospital. Publication: Interdomain interaction of merlin isoforms and its influence on intermolecular binding to NHE-RF. Gonzalez-Agosti C, Wiederhold T, Herndon ME, Gusella J, Ramesh V. J Biol Chem. 1999 Nov 26. 274(48):34438-42. 10.1074/jbc.274.48.34438 PubMed 10567424.
Backbone
  Vector backbone: pGEX2T
  Backbone manufacturer: Amersham
  Backbone size w/o insert (bp): 4950
  Vector type: Bacterial Expression
Growth in bacteria
  Bacterial resistance: Ampicillin, 100 μg/mL
  Growth temperature: 37°C
  Growth strain: DH5alpha
  Copy number: High Copy
Gene/Insert
  Gene/Insert name: merlin (alt name: NF2)
  Species: H. sapiens (human)
  Insert size (bp): 816
  Mutation: Carboxy-terminal common domain of merlin.
  Entrez Gene: NF2 (a.k.a. ACN, BANF, SCH, SWNV, merlin-1)
  Tag / fusion protein: GST (N terminal on backbone)
  Cloning method: Restriction Enzyme
  Sequencing primers: 5′ pGEX5'
Terms and licenses: Academic/Nonprofit Terms; Industry Terms: Not Available to Industry
How to cite: pGEX2T merlin 308-579 was a gift from Vijaya Ramesh (Addgene plasmid # 11632 ; http://n2t.net/addgene:11632 ; RRID:Addgene_11632)
